>Addgene plasmid #56149 | mNeptune2-Tubulin-6 | addgene full sequence | sequence record 209084 | Addgene NGS Result
TTCTTTCCTGCGTTATCCCCTGATTCTGTGGATAACCGTATTACCGCCATGCATTAGTTATTAATAGTAA
TCAATTACGGGGTCATTAGTTCATAGCCCATATATGGAGTTCCGCGTTACATAACTTACGGTAAATGGCC
CGCCTGGCTGACCGCCCAACGACCCCCGCCCATTGACGTCAATAATGACGTATGTTCCCATAGTAACGCC
AATAGGGACTTTCCATTGACGTCAATGGGTGGAGTATTTACGGTAAACTGCCCACTTGGCAGTACATCAA
GTGTATCATATGCCAAGTACGCCCCCTATTGACGTCAATGACGGTAAATGGCCCGCCTGGCATTATGCCC
AGTACATGACCTTATGGGACTTTCCTACTTGGCAGTACATCTACGTATTAGTCATCGCTATTACCATGGT
GATGCGGTTTTGGCAGTACATCAATGGGCGTGGATAGCGGTTTGACTCACGGGGATTTCCAAGTCTCCAC
CCCATTGACGTCAATGGGAGTTTGTTTTGGCACCAAAATCAACGGGACTTTCCAAAATGTCGTAACAACT
CCGCCCCATTGACGCAAATGGGCGGTAGGCGTGTACGGTGGGAGGTCTATATAAGCAGAGCTGGTTTAGT
GAACCGTCAGATCCGCTAGCGCTACCGGTCGCCACCATGGTGTCTAAGGGCGAAGAGCTGATTAAGGAGA
ACATGCACATGAAGCTGTACATGGAGGGCACCGTGAACAACCACCACTTCAAGTGCACATCCGAGGGCGA
AGGCAAGCCCTACGAGGGCACCCAGACCGGCAGAATCAAGGTGGTCGAGGGCGGCCCTCTCCCCTTCGCC
TTCGACATCCTGGCTACCTGCTTCATGTACGGCAGCAAGACCTTCATCAACCACACCCAGGGCATCCCCG
ATTTCTTTAAGCAGTCCTTCCCTGAGGGCTTCACATGGGAGAGAGTCACCACATACGAAGACGGGGGCGT
GCTTACCGTTACCCAGGACACCAGCCTCCAGGACGGCTGCTTGATCTACAACGTCAAGCTCAGAGGGGTG
AACTTCCCATCCAACGGCCCTGTGATGCAGAAGAAAACACTCGGCTGGGAGGCCAGTACCGAGACCCTGT
ACCCCGCTGACGGCGGCCTGGAAGGCAGATGCGACATGGCCCTGAAGCTCGTGGGCGGGGGCCACCTGCA
CTGCAACCTGAAGACCACATACAGATCCAAGAAACCCGCTAAGAACCTCAAGATGCCCGGCGTCTACTTT
GTGGACCGCAGACTGGAAAGAATCAAGGAGGCCGACAATGAGACCTACGTCGAGCAGCACGAGGTGGCTG
TGGCCAGATACTGCGACCTCCCTAGCAAACTGGGGCACAAACTTAATGGCATGGACGAGCTGTACAAGTC
CGGACTCAGATCTCGAGTGCGTGAGTGCATCTCCATCCACGTTGGCCAGGCTGGTGTCCAGATTGGCAAT
GCCTGCTGGGAGCTCTACTGCCTGGAACACGGCATCCAGCCCGATGGCCAGATGCCAAGTGACAAGACCA
TTGGGGGAGGAGATGACTCCTTCAACACCTTCTTCAGTGAGACGGGCGCTGGCAAGCACGTGCCCCGGGC
TGTGTTTGTAGACTTGGAACCCACAGTCATTGATGAAGTTCGCACTGGCACCTACCGCCAGCTCTTCCAC
CCTGAGCAGCTCATCACAGGCAAGGAAGATGCTGCCAATAACTATGCCCGAGGGCACTACACCATTGGCA
AGGAGATCATTGACCTTGTGTTGGACCGAATTCGCAAGCTGGCTGACCAGTGCACCGGTCTTCAGGGCTT
CTTGGTTTTCCACAGCTTTGGTGGGGGAACTGGTTCTGGGTTCACCTCCCTGCTCATGGAACGTCTCTCA
GTTGATTATGGCAAGAAGTCCAAGCTGGAGTTCTCCATTTACCCAGCACCCCAGGTTTCCACAGCTGTAG
TTGAGCCCTACAACTCCATCCTCACCACCCACACCACCCTGGAGCACTCTGATTGTGCCTTCATGGTAGA
CAATGAGGCCATCTATGACATCTGTCGTAGAAACCTCGATATCGAGCGCCCAACCTACACTAACCTTAAC
CGCCTTATTAGCCAGATTGTGTCCTCCATCACTGCTTCCCTGAGATTTGATGGAGCCCTGAATGTTGACC
TGACAGAATTCCAGACCAACCTGGTGCCCTACCCCCGCATCCACTTCCCTCTGGCCACATATGCCCCTGT
CATCTCTGCTGAGAAAGCCTACCATGAACAGCTTTCTGTAGCAGAGATCACCAATGCTTGCTTTGAGCCA
GCCAACCAGATGGTGAAATGTGACCCTCGCCATGGTAAATACATGGCTTGCTGCCTGTTGTACCGTGGTG
ACGTGGTTCCCAAAGATGTCAATGCTGCCATTGCCACCATCAAAACCAAGCGCAGCATCCAGTTTGTGGA
TTGGTGCCCCACTGGCTTCAAGGTTGGCATCAACTACCAGCCTCCCACTGTGGTGCCTGGTGGAGACCTG
GCCAAGGTACAGAGAGCTGTGTGCATGCTGAGCAACACCACAGCCATTGCTGAGGCCTGGGCTCGCCTGG
ACCACAAGTTTGACCTGATGTATGCCAAGCGTGCCTTTGTTCACTGGTACGTGGGTGAGGGGATGGAGGA
AGGCGAGTTTTCAGAGGCCCGTGAAGATATGGCTGCCCTTGAGAAGGATTATGAGGAGGTTGGTGTGGAT
TCTGTTGAAGGAGAGGGTGAGGAAGAAGGAGAGGAATACTAAGGATCCACCGGATCTAGATAACTGATCA
TAATCAGCCATACCACATTTGTAGAGGTTTTACTTGCTTTAAAAAACCTCCCACACCTCCCCCTGAACCT
GAAACATAAAATGAATGCAATTGTTGTTGTTAACTTGTTTATTGCAGCTTATAATGGTTACAAATAAAGC
AATAGCATCACAAATTTCACAAATAAAGCATTTTTTTCACTGCATTCTAGTTGTGGTTTGTCCAAACTCA
TCAATGTATCTTAAGGCGTAAATTGTAAGCGTTAATATTTTGTTAAAATTCGCGTTAAATTTTTGTTAAA
TCAGCTCATTTTTTAACCAATAGGCCGAAATCGGCAAAATCCCTTATAAATCAAAAGAATAGACCGAGAT
AGGGT
[37 nt withheld, positions 3156-3192]
AAAGAACGTGGACTCCAACGTCAAAGG
[49 nt withheld, positions 3220-3268]
T
[91 nt withheld, positions 3270-3360]
G
[124 nt withheld, positions 3362-3485]
CAGGTGGCACTTTTCGGGGAAATGTGCGCGGAACCCCTATTTGTTTATTTTTCTAAATACATTCAAATAT
GTATCCGCTCATGAGACAATAACCCTGATAAATGCTTCAATAATATTGAAAAAGGAAGAGTCCTGAGGCG
GAAAGAACCAGCTGTGGAATGTGTGTCAGTTAGGGTGTGGAAAGTCCCCAGGCTCCCCAGCAGGCAGAAG
TATGCAAAGCATGCATCTCAATTAGTCAGCAACCATAGTCCCGCCCCTAACTCCGCCCATCCCGCCCCTA
ACTCCGCCCAGTTCCGCCCATTCTCCGCCCCATGGCTGACTAATTTTTTTTATTTATGCAGAGGCCGAGG
CCGCCTCGGCCTCTGAGCTATTCCAGAAGTAGTGAGGAGGCTTTTTTGGAGGCCTAGGCTTTTGCAAAGA
TCGATCAAGAGACAGGATGAGGATCGTTTCGCATGATTGAACAAGATGGATTGCACGCAGGTTCTCCGGC
CGCTTGGGTGGAGAGGCTATTCGGCTATGACTGGGCACAACAGACAATCGGCTGCTCTGATGCCGCCGTG
TTCCGGCTGTCAGCGCAGGGGCGCCCGGTTCTTTTTGTCAAGACCGACCTGTCCGGTGCCCTGAATGAAC
TGCAAGACGAGGCAGCGCGGCTATCGTGGCTGGCCACGACGGGCGTTCCTTGCGCAGCTGTGCTCGACGT
TGTCACTGAAGCGGGAAGGGACTGGCTGCTATTGGGCGAAGTGCCGGGGCAGGATCTCCTGTCATCTCAC
CTTGCTCCTGCCGAGAAAGTATCCATCATGGCTGATGCAATGCGGCGGCTGCATACGCTTGATCCGGCTA
CCTGCCCATTCGACCACCAAGCGAAACATCGCATCGAGCGAGCACGTACTCGGATGGAAGCCGGTCTTGT
CGATCAGGATGATCTGGACGAAGAGCATCAGGGGCTCGCGCCAGCCGAACTGTTCGCCAGGCTCAAGGCG
AGCATGCCCGACGGCGAGGATCTCGTCGTGACCCATGGCGATGCCTGCTTGCCGAATATCATGGTGGAAA
ATGGCCGCTTTTCTGGATTCATCGACTGTGGCCGGCTGGGTGTGGCGGACCGCTATCAGGACATAGCGTT
GGCTACCCGTGATATTGCTGAAGAGCTTGGCGGCGAATGGGCTGACCGCTTCCTCGTGCTTTACGGTATC
GCCGCTCCCGATTCGCAGCGCATCGCCTTCTATCGCCTTCTTGACGAGTTCTTCTGAGCGGGACTCTGGG
GTTCGAAATGACCGACCAAGCGACGCCCAACCTGCCATCACGAGATTTCGATTCCACCGCCGCCTTCTAT
GAAAGGTTGGGCTTCGGAATCGTTTTCCGGGACGCCGGCTGGATGATCCTCCAGCGCGGGGATCTCATGC
TGGAGTTCTTCGCCCACCCTAGGGGGAGGCTAACTGAAACACGGAAGGAGACAATACCGGAAGGAACCCG
CGCTATGACGGCAATAAAAAGACAGAATAAAACGCACGGTGTTGGGTCGTTTGTTCATAAACGCGGGGTT
CGGTCCCAGGGCTGGCACTCTGTCGATACCCCACCGAGACCCCATTGGGGCCAATACGCCCGCGTTTCTT
CCTTTTCCCCACCCCACCCCCCAAGTTCGGGTGAAGGCCCAGGGCTCGCAGCCAACGTCGGGGCGGCAGG
CCCTGCCATAGCCTCAGGTTACTCATATATACTTTAGATTGATTTAAAACTTCATTTTTAATTTAAAAGG
ATCTAGGTGAAGATCCTTTTTGATAATCTCATGACCAAAATCCCTTAACGTGAGTTTTCGTTCCACTGAG
CGTCAGACCCCGTAGAAAAGATCAAAGGATCTTCTTGAGATCCTTTTTTTCTGCGCGTAATCTGCTGCTT
GCAAACAAAAAAACCACCGCTACCAGCGGTGGTTTGTTTGCCGGATCAAGAGCTACCAACTCTTTTTCCG
AAGGTAACTGGCTTCAGCAGAGCGCAGATACCAAATACTGTTCTTCTAGTGTAGCCGTAGTTAGGCCACC
ACTTCAAGAACTCTGTAGCACCGCCTACATACCTCGCTCTGCTAATCCTGTTACCAGTGGCTGCTGCCAG
TGGCGATAAGTCGTGTCTTACCGGGTTGGACTCAAGACGATAGTTACCGGATAAGGCGCAGCGGTCGGGC
TGAACGGGGGGTTCGTGCACACAGCCCAGCTTGGAGCGAACGACCTACACCGAACTGAGATACCTACAGC
GTGAGCTATGAGAAAGCGCCACGCTTCCCGAAGGGAGAAAGGCGGACAGGTATCCGGTAAGCGGCAGGGT
CGGAACAGGAGAGCGCACGAGGGAGCTTCCAGGGGGAAACGCCTGGTATCTTTATAGTCCTGTCGGGTTT
CGCCACCTCTGACTTGAGCGTCGATTTTTGTGATGCTCGTCAGGGGGGCGGAGCCTATGGAAAAACGCCA
GCAACGCGGCCTTTTTACGGTTCCTGGCCTTTTGCTGGCCTTTTGCTCACATG
Features (pLannotate 1.2.2; 16 found; start..end, strand, type, name):
      1..47      +  rep_origin     RSF ori (fragment): Plasmids containing the RSF 1030 origin of replication can be propagated in E. coli cells that contain additional plasmids with compatible origins.
    115..418     +  enhancer       CMV enhancer: human cytomegalovirus immediate early enhancer
    419..622     +  promoter       CMV promoter: human cytomegalovirus (CMV) immediate early promoter
    667..1398    +  CDS            mNeptune2: mNeptune2 is a basic (constitutively fluorescent) red fluorescent protein published in 2014, derived from Entacmaea quadricolor. It is reported to be a rapidly-maturing monomer with high acid sensitivity.
   1399..1417    +  misc_feature   MCS (fragment): multiple cloning site
   1420..2769    +  CDS            TBA1B_BOVIN: Experimental evidence at protein level: Swiss-Prot protein existence level 1. Tubulin is the major constituent of microtubules. It binds two moles of GTP, one at an exchangeable site on the beta chain and one at a non-exchangeable site on the alpha chain. From Bos taurus (Bovine).
   2795..2879    +  CDS            large T antigen (fragment): large T antigen from SV40 (simian virus 40)
   2902..3023    +  polyA_signal   SV40 poly(A) signal: SV40 polyadenylation signal
   3057..3485    -  rep_origin     f1 ori (sequence partly withheld): f1 bacteriophage origin of replication; arrow indicates direction of (+) strand synthesis
   3512..3616    +  promoter       AmpR promoter: bla
   3685..3895    +  promoter       SV40 promoter: SV40 early promoter
   3938..4732    +  CDS            NeoR/KanR: aminoglycoside phosphotransferase from Tn5; aph(3')-II (or nptII); confers resistance to neomycin, kanamycin, and G418 (Geneticin®)
   4753..4905    +  CDS            ble (fragment): BLE_KLEPN - Experimental evidence at protein level: Swiss-Prot protein existence level 1. Binding protein with a strong affinity to the bleomycin family of antibiotics. Binds to CL990; an antimitotic-antibiotic compound. From Klebsiella pneumoniae.
   4964..5011    +  polyA_signal   HSV TK poly(A) signal: herpes simplex virus thymidine kinase polyadenylation signal (Cole and Stacy, 1985)
   5102..5118    -  polyA_signal   bGH poly(A) signal (fragment): bovine growth hormone polyadenylation signal
   5340..5928    +  rep_origin     ori: high-copy-number ColE1/pMB1/pBR322/pUC origin of replication
