[The description below was written by a language model from this plasmid's Addgene catalogue record and pLannotate feature annotations shown in this document.]
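Description:
mNeptune2-Tubulin-6 is a mammalian expression plasmid that produces human alpha-tubulin (TUBA1B) fused at its N terminus to the far-red fluorescent protein mNeptune2, for labelling microtubules in cells. The backbone is an mNeptune2 C-type cloning vector, recorded as about 4.75 kb without the insert, and the sequenced plasmid is about 6 kb. It is maintained in E. coli as a high-copy plasmid through a ColE1/pUC-type origin and also carries an f1 phage origin. A single NeoR/KanR gene (Tn5 aminoglycoside phosphotransferase) provides both selections. A bacterial bla-type promoter drives it for kanamycin resistance in bacteria. An SV40 early promoter with an HSV TK polyadenylation signal drives it for G418 selection of transfected mammalian cells.

The expression cassette uses the human CMV immediate-early enhancer and promoter to drive the mNeptune2 coding sequence. This is followed by a short remnant of the multiple cloning site that acts as a linker, then the tubulin open reading frame, and the cassette ends at an SV40 polyadenylation signal. The automated annotation matches the tubulin region to bovine alpha-1B tubulin, which probably reflects the strong conservation of this protein, since the catalogue entry lists the insert as human. Several small fragment hits (RSF ori, large T antigen, ble, bGH poly(A)) appear to be partial matches to backbone sequence rather than functional elements. The fusion protein is intended to incorporate into the microtubule network, so the cytoskeleton can be imaged in live or fixed cells with excitation near 600 nm and emission near 650 nm. This spectral range suits multicolour experiments alongside green or orange fluorescent probes.
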