Addgene plasmid #56149: mNeptune2-Tubulin-6
Purpose: Localization: Microtubules, Excitation: 600, Emission: 650
Depositing lab: Michael Davidson. Depositing organization: Florida State University, Tallahassee.
Backbone
  Vector backbone: mNeptune2
  Backbone size w/o insert (bp): 4750
  Vector type: Mammalian Expression
  Selectable markers: Neomycin (select with G418)
Growth in bacteria
  Bacterial resistance: Kanamycin, 50 μg/mL
  Growth temperature: 37°C
  Growth strain: DH5alpha
  Copy number: High Copy
Gene/Insert
  Gene/Insert name: Tubulin (alt name: NM_006082.2)
  Species: H. sapiens (human)
  Entrez Gene: TUBA1B (a.k.a. K-ALPHA-1)
  Promoter: CMV
  Tag / fusion protein: mNeptune2 (N terminal on insert)
  Cloning method: Unknown
  Sequencing primers: 5′ CMV-F; 3′ SV40pA-R
Terms and licenses: Academic/Nonprofit Terms; Industry Terms
Depositor comments: . Excitation = 600; Emission = 650
How to cite: mNeptune2-Tubulin-6 was a gift from Michael Davidson (Addgene plasmid # 56149 ; http://n2t.net/addgene:56149 ; RRID:Addgene_56149)
